Addgene plasmid #240328: pDonr 201_PHIP
Purpose: Entry vector for Gateway with PHIP
Depositing lab: Junjie Chen. Depositing organization: University of Texas MD Anderson Cancer Center. Publication: USP7 substrates identified by proteomics analysis reveal the specificity of USP7. Nie L, Wang C, Liu X, Teng H, Li S, Huang M, Feng X, Pei G, Hang Q, Zhao Z, Gan B, Ma L, Chen J. Genes Dev. 2022 Sep 1;36(17-18):1016-1030. doi: 10.1101/gad.349848.122. Epub 2022 Oct 27. PubMed 36302555.
Backbone
  Vector backbone: pDonr 201
  Vector type: Bacterial Expression
Growth in bacteria
  Bacterial resistance: Kanamycin, 50 μg/mL
  Growth temperature: 37°C
  Growth strain: DH5alpha
  Copy number: High Copy
Gene/Insert
  Gene/Insert name: PHIP
  Species: H. sapiens (human)
  Entrez Gene: PHIP (a.k.a. BRWD2, DCAF14, DIDOD, WDR11, ndrp)
  Cloning method: Gateway Cloning
Terms and licenses: Academic/Nonprofit Terms; Industry Terms: Not Available to Industry
How to cite: pDonr 201_PHIP was a gift from Junjie Chen (Addgene plasmid # 240328 ; http://n2t.net/addgene:240328 ; RRID:Addgene_240328)
