[The description below was written by a language model from this plasmid's Addgene catalogue record and pLannotate feature annotations shown in this document.]
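Description:
pDonr 201_PHIP is a Gateway entry clone built on the pDONR 201 backbone and carrying the human PHIP coding sequence (also known as BRWD2, DCAF14 or WDR11). Although catalogued as a bacterial expression vector, it functions as a cloning intermediate. The annotated sequence (about 7.8 kb) shows no promoter positioned to drive the insert, so the plasmid serves to store the open reading frame and pass it on rather than to produce protein. It is maintained in E. coli through a high-copy ColE1/pUC-type origin of replication. Selection is with kanamycin, conferred by an aminoglycoside phosphotransferase (KanR) gene.

The PHIP open reading frame makes up most of the plasmid, spans the numbering origin of the circular record, and lies between attL1 and attL2 sites. These sites are left after a BP recombination into the donor vector, and they are the substrates for the LR Clonase reaction. That reaction transfers the insert directionally and in frame into any attR-containing destination vector, for example one supplying a mammalian promoter or epitope tags. The rrnB T1 and T2 transcription terminators sit next to attL1 and shield the cloned sequence from read-through transcription from the backbone, which helps keep large or potentially toxic inserts stable in bacteria.

The feature annotation describes PHIP as a probable regulator of insulin and insulin-like growth factor signalling that promotes cell proliferation and has anti-apoptotic activity through AKT1. No tags or mutations are recorded for the insert. The clone is associated with a proteomic study of USP7 substrates, and its stated purpose is simply to provide PHIP as a Gateway entry vector for making downstream expression constructs.
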