Features (pLannotate 1.2.2; 7 found; start..end, strand, type, name):
    117..216     -  protein_bind   attL1: mutant version of attL; recombination site for the Gateway® LR reaction LR Clonase™
    272..315     -  terminator     rrnB T1 terminator: Escherichia coli rrnB; transcription terminator T1 from the E. coli rrnB gene
    447..474     +  terminator     rrnB T2 terminator: transcription terminator T2 from the E. coli rrnB gene
    609..1197    -  rep_origin     ori: high-copy-number ColE1/pMB1/pBR322/pUC origin of replication
   1340..2149    -  CDS            KanR: aminoglycoside phosphotransferase; aph(3')-Ia; confers resistance to kanamycin in bacteria or G418 (Geneticin®) in eukaryotes
   2272..2371    +  protein_bind   attL2: mutant version of attL; recombination site for the Gateway® LR reaction LR Clonase™
   2388..57      -  CDS            PHIP (across the origin) (sequence partly withheld): PHIP_HUMAN - Also known as DCAF14, WDR11. Experimental evidence at protein level: Swiss-Prot protein existence level 1. Probable regulator of the insulin and insulin-like growth factor signaling pathways. Stimulates cell proliferation through regulation of cyclin transcription and has an anti-apoptotic activity through AKT1 phosphorylation and activation. Plays a role in the regulation of cell morphology and cytoskeletal organization. From Homo sapiens (Human).
>Addgene plasmid #240328 | pDonr 201_PHIP | addgene full sequence | sequence record 488959 | Addgene NGS Result
GATGAGGAAGTAGAGCTCCGATCGCAGCTCCGAGAGGCCTTTCCTCTCACAAGACATAAGGATCCAGTCG
ACCATGGTTAAGTATTTCCTTAGAGAATTGGTTCTATCTCCTTCGAAGCCTGCTTTTTTGTACAAAGTTG
GCATTATAAAAAAGCATTGCTCATCAATTTGTTGCAACGAACAGGTCACTATCAGTCAAAATAAAATCAT
TATTTGGGGCCCGAGATCCATGCTAGCGTTAACGCGAGAGTAGGGAACTGCCAGGCATCAAATAAAACGA
AAGGCTCAGTCGGAAGACTGGGCCTTTCGTTTTATCTGTTGTTTGTCGGTGAACGCTCTCCTGAGTAGGA
CAAATCCGCCGGGAGCGGATTTGAACGTTGTGAAGCAACGGCCCGGAGGGTGGCGGGCAGGACGCCCGCC
ATAAACTGCCAGGCATCAAACTAAGCAGAAGGCCATCCTGACGGATGGCCTTTTTGCGTTTCTACAAACT
CTTCCTGGCTAGCGGTAATACGGTTATCCACAGAATCAGGGGATAACGCAGGAAAGAACATGTGAGCAAA
AGGCCAGCAAAAGGCCAGGAACCGTAAAAAGGCCGCGTTGCTGGCGTTTTTCCATAGGCTCCGCCCCCCT
GACGAGCATCACAAAAATCGACGCTCAAGTCAGAGGTGGCGAAACCCGACAGGACTATAAAGATACCAGG
CGTTTCCCCCTGGAAGCTCCCTCGTGCGCTCTCCTGTTCCGACCCTGCCGCTTACCGGATACCTGTCCGC
CTTTCTCCCTTCGGGAAGCGTGGCGCTTTCTCATAGCTCACGCTGTAGGTATCTCAGTTCGGTGTAGGTC
GTTCGCTCCAAGCTGGGCTGTGTGCACGAACCCCCCGTTCAGCCCGACCGCTGCGCCTTATCCGGTAACT
ATCGTCTTGAGTCCAACCCGGTAAGACACGACTTATCGCCACTGGCAGCAGCCACTGGTAACAGGATTAG
CAGAGCGAGGTATGTAGGCGGTGCTACAGAGTTCTTGAAGTGGTGGCCTAACTACGGCTACACTAGAAGA
ACAGTATTTGGTATCTGCGCTCTGCTGAAGCCAGTTACCTTCGGAAAAAGAGTTGGTAGCTCTTGATCCG
GCAAACAAACCACCGCTGGTAGCGGTGGTTTTTTTGTTTGCAAGCAGCAGATTACGCGCAGAAAAAAAGG
ATCTCAAGAAGATCCTTTGATCTTTTCTACGGGGTCTGACGCTCAGTGGAACGAAAACTCACGTTAAGGG
ATTTTGGTCATGAGCTTGCGCCGTCCCGTCAAGTCAGCGTAATGCTCTGCCAGTGTTACAACCAATTAAC
CAATTCTGATTAGAAAAACTCATCGAGCATCAAATGAAACTGCAATTTATTCATATCAGGATTATCAATA
CCATATTTTTGAAAAAGCCGTTTCTGTAATGAAGGAGAAAACTCACCGAGGCAGTTCCATAGGATGGCAA
GATCCTGGTATCGGTCTGCGATTCCGACTCGTCCAACATCAATACAACCTATTAATTTCCCCTCGTCAAA
AATAAGGTTATCAAGTGAGAAATCACCATGAGTGACGACTGAATCCGGTGAGAATGGCAAAAGTTTATGC
ATTTCTTTCCAGACTTGTTCAACAGGCCAGCCATTACGCTCGTCATCAAAATCACTCGCATCAACCAAAC
CGTTATTCATTCGTGATTGCGCCTGAGCGAGACGAAATACGCGATCGCTGTTAAAAGGACAATTACAAAC
AGGAATCGAATGCAACCGGCGCAGGAACACTGCCAGCGCATCAACAATATTTTCACCTGAATCAGGATAT
TCTTCTAATACCTGGAATGCTGTTTTTCCGGGGATCGCAGTGGTGAGTAACCATGCATCATCAGGAGTAC
GGATAAAATGCTTGATGGTCGGAAGAGGCATAAATTCCGTCAGCCAGTTTAGTCTGACCATCTCATCTGT
AACATCATTGGCAACGCTACCTTTGCCATGTTTCAGAAACAACTCTGGCGCATCGGGCTTCCCATACAAG
CGATAGATTGTCGCACCTGATTGCCCGACATTATCGCGAGCCCATTTATACCCATATAAATCAGCATCCA
TGTTGGAATTTAATCGCGGCCTCGACGTTTCCCGTTGAATATGGCTCATAACACCCCTTGTATTACTGTT
TATGTAAGCAGACAGTTTTATTGTTCATGATGATATATTTTTATCTTGTGCAATGTAACATCAGAGATTT
TGAGACACGGGCCAGAGCTGCAGCTGGATGGCAAATAATGATTTTATTTTGACTGATAGTGACCTGTTCG
TTGCAACAAATTGATAAGCAATGCTTTCTTATAATGCCAACTTTGTACAAGAAAGCTGGGTCTAGATATC
TCGAGTGCCAACCAATTAAATTAGCTTTTGCTTTTTCAGTCAACTTTCGGACTCGTCCTCTACTAGAAGT
TCCAAAAGTTAAAGAGGTGTCTTCGAACAACAGCTGCCTTTGCTCCTCTTCAGAGTCATCCTCATTATAG
AAAGCTGTCCTTCGACCTTGATTTCTAGTTCTCATGTGGGGTTCAGAGCCTTTGAGTTCTTCAAACTCTT
CTTCCTCATCTATAGGATCATCTATCTTTTTTCGGTTACTTCTCCTTAACACTTTGACACTTGCAGGGAC
TAGGAGATCTGCATCTAATTTTTGTGTCTTCATCTTCCTTTTGGGCTTCCTACCTCCACGATTCTTTTTC
TGTAACAAATCTTCCTTTACATTATTAGTTTCAGAAAGAAAATTGCATGTTGAAGAAGGAAGTACTTCAT
CTCTGATGGGATGCACATTATTTTGCTCTAAATCTTCTGGCTTTGCATACTGTAGCTTTTTGGGCTTTCT
ACCCCTTTTCTTGTGTATAATTTCACCACTATTGGTATTAACTTCTACTTTAGGTTTCCTTCCAGGTCCC
CTCTTCACAAGTTTTGATGGCTGTCCTCCATGGCCATTTACTTGAATGGTTCCTGGTACAAGAGCGTTGT
TCTTACAATCTCCTTGCTCAATGACAGCTGATGACTTTGAAAGAGTGGACGCCTTTGGGAGTACAGATGA
CTTCATTTTACGTTTGACTGGCTTTTCCTTTTCCATGTTTTCTTTTGCAGAATTATTCCTAGTGCCATGA
CTAAAACTGGATTGACCAGGACTGGAAAGAGTATTCAAAGCTTTGGAATGTTTCACAGAATTCTCTAGTA
TTGTTTTCCCTGGTATTGCAGATGCATTAGCTTTTGTAATAAAAGTCTTTGCAGCTGAAGAAGTAGATGG
TTGCTCAGTGACAACTGGATCTACAACCACTCGGTTGCTTCTGGTTCGAACCACAGAACTAGATTCTGTT
TTACCGTTTATCTGAGCAGCATTGTGTCTTGGCGGTATTGATCGTGTAGGTGTAGAGAATGCAGAGGTAG
AGCTTTCTGATTTTAGCTGGGGTTTTAAGATCCTTTTTTTCCTTTCAGGGCTTGATGCAGCACTACTGGA
AACAGAGCTGCTTCTGTTTCTTTTCTTCCTCCTTTTGGTTATGGTATT
[357 nt withheld, positions 3549-3905]
AGACTGGGCTCTATTACGTAATCTTCTTCTAGGCTGATGGTCCTTCCTTTTTCGAGTAGAAGTTCCTGGC
ACATCAGCATCTTTCTCTTCATCCTCAGAATCAGACAAAACTTTCTTCTTCATTGAATTATAAAGTGGAA
TTATGTTATAACAAGTCTGATCCTTTATAAAATGTAGAAGAAGATCAGTCACGAATTTAGCAGATTTCAC
AATAGGGCTTCCAGGCTCATTAAATGTTCGTGTATTATGCTCTATATATCGAACTTCCCACATTAGGGAA
GAAACCCGCCTGTAAAACCTGTTTTCCAGTCTTTGTTTAATTGTACTTAGATCCGTTGGATATGCCACTA
CTGTGCAATACATGGGATAGGCTTGCAGATCCACGGGGGCCACAAATGCTGAGGCAATATCTAGTGTCAT
CAACTGGTTTATTCCTGCCACAATTCTTTCACATTCTTCATCCCTGGGATTGGTACCCCATTCTCCATCA
AGAGGTTTATAGATTAGTGATCTGCACTCACCATCAGTTAAAGGAACACTGGTACCTAGTTCTTCAGGAA
ATACAGCATTATTAGGTATAAGCTCCATATCCCAAGGACTCATCTTTTCTGTATCTCCATTGTCCCAGCA
AACATTGTAGCATTGAAACAGACTATCAGGGTACTCAAGTTGAAGAGGTTCCTGGCTTTCGATTGTTCCA
AACCACCAGGCATCATCTATGACAGACCTGAAGCGGTCACCTATATTCCATCGCCTGTATTTTGCATCAT
CAAATTGTTGTCTCAAGACTAGGAAATCTATAACGTCAGGCATATCATGGTATTTCATGGTAAATGATCC
GCCAGTCAGTTTACCAGTATCAGGATCTAGAAAAGCAAGTTTAAGGCAGCAAAGGGTAGGTAATCCCACT
TCATACTTTATGCCAACTATTTTCATAAGTTCTTGTTCCCGTAGCTCCATTTTATGCCATGGTTGTTTTT
TGGGATTGATACTATATATTTTATTTTTCCGGGCCATTTCGACATAGGCTTCATGTCCTTGTCGGAAATA
ATAAACCTCATCACCCATCTGTGGCACAAATGGACATCTTCGGGGAATGGTATCTGTAATCCATGTTGAT
GGCAACCATTCTTCTAATGTCAAACCATTTTCAGTTAGTTCTCCCACAGCCAATCTCTTTTGTTTTCTTT
CTTTGGGCTTCTTTTTCTTTGGTGATATTGGTCCATCTTTTTCTTCATTTACTTTTTTCTTTTCCTTTTT
AATCTGTTTTTGCTTCTGTTTTTCAGATTCTTCTTCTTCATCTGAACTGCTTTCTGCTTTCTTGATTTTA
TTCTTAGGAACTTTCTTTGGTGGCTGCAGATTAATTCCTGCATCTGCTGTCCAGTCAGAGTAATCACTGG
AGTAGTCACTAGAACTGCCATCACTGTGCCATGCTCTCTCTTCTTCTTCGGATGTTCCACCACTGACAGC
AACTACTTCGCCTTCATCTGAAGAACTACTGCCATTTTCTATCTCTTCTGAGGGTCTAGGAGTCTCTTCC
AATGCAGATCTTGTACGATAATTGTGTTGATTTGTCTGTTGCTTTTTGGATTCTCCAAGATCCAGGAAAT
GCTCATGAGCATGATTCTTTGAGACAGTGGGTATTTTATTCTCTTTTGGAACAGTTAAGTGTTTTCTTTT
CTCTTCTGACCTGTAAGTCTTTATTTCTTCTTCTCCCTTTGCAGTTCTCCATTCTTCTTGCCTACTGGCT
ACACCAGCTGATAGCTCGGGTACTACCACCCTTCGACTCCAAGCTACCAGATCCCGCTCTGTGGCTATTT
CACTTCTTGGTGCGTTGCTGTGCATTTGCCGTACACCTTCAATTTGTCCACTACGTCTTAGTCCTACGTT
TGGTGGTGAATGAACCTCTGAGGTAGAACTTATGGAGCCTCTACTTAAACGGCTGGTATTACTGATACCT
GCTTCACCAGAACGTCTCAGGTCTTGCTCCTGTTGTAGTCTTTGAATCATGCTGTCCAGTGGGCTGATCT
CCTGGTTTGCTTGCTGACTTAAAACTTGATTCAGTCCTGAGGAAGTTACTCCCATCTGAGGGATGAGTTG
CTCCTCCCTGCAATTTTCACGGCCAGGAACTAATCTTTGATATCTTGATGGATGAGGGTTACCATCAACA
TCAACCAAAAAAGGGGGAGGCATAAGATGAGGTGCTTGCTGAGTCTGTTCATCTAATACAAAATTGTTGG
CATCACGAATAAGTGGCCGATAATCACTATGAAAGAACATCTGATCTGCTATCTTGTCATATTTGCTACT
GGACCCAAAGCCAAAAATTAAAAGATGTCCATGAGAGTCTGTGCATGCAAAATGCTGACCATCAGGAGAG
CATTTGCAGTCAAATACTGCGCCATGTCCTTGGCCTTCAATCATATTGAAATAAGATCGTATTTTGACTC
CTCTTGCCAGATCCCACACTATCACGTTTCCATCATGACCAGCAGAAAAGAGAACTCTAGGATCGAACGG
GTGTGGTTCAAGAACAAATACCTCATCTTCATGACCCATCAGGACATGAATTAGTTGACCAGTGTAAGAA
TTCCAAACTTTCAGAGTCATGTTATTAACTGCAGTTATAACTGTATTGTCATGTCGATCCCAAGCTACCA
TAGTAACCTTCATTTTTGTGATTTTATCTTCTATTCCTTGAAGGTTTTGGCCTGCTGGACGAGTAGCCAT
ATCCAACAAAATGCTCTTCCACTCTCTTCGTTTAAATTGCCAAATACGTGCTGTCCCATCACGACTGCCA
CTTACAAACCTGTTACTAGTGTTGGAAAACTGGATACTGTCAACTTTGTCAGTATGAAACTCCAATTCTG
ATATTTTCTCTGGCTGACCTGATCCAAAAAAATAAACCCGAATAATATGATCTGTGCTTCCCGTCGCCAG
AAACATTCCACCAGCACTAAAAGAAGAACAGATCATTTGAACTCCAGGCCGAGGGCGCTCTGTAAATTTT
GCAGGTCTTGGGTTTATTTTAAGGGTTCCAGCATCCCAGAGCCAAAAACAAATAGTGCCATCTGCCCCAG
TAGAAGATAGATATCTCTTTGAGCCACTGCACAATGGTGAGAACTGTAGTGATGTAATAGATGCACTATG
GCCCTGAAGAACAGCCAAAGGTGCACAGGTTCGAAGACACCAGACTCGGATCATTTTATCACAACTTCCA
GCTGCTATCATGGTATTCTCATAGTTTACAGCCATGTCTGATATTTCAGCAGCATGTCCTCTTAAGGTAG
CTAACAACCTCCCATCATCTGTTGCCCATATTTTCACAAGACAGTCATCAGAACCAGTAAATATCCGTCT
GCCAGTTCGATCAAAAGTTACACAGTACACAGATGACAAGTGTCCAAGAATTCGTTTATGCATTTTCATG
TGCTGATACACTGCAGTTGGAACAAGTCGCTCAAGTCTGTATTTCCCATTCAGCTTCCTTGAAAACAGAG
TATCCGCAATGCTGGGTGGGCTACCATAGTTAACTGGTGACTCAGGTGGTCTTCCACAGTGCAACGCAGC
CAGAGCAGATCCTTTCCACACAACATGCTTGCAGCTTTTATTTGTGCGTAGTAAAGACTGTCTTCCAGCT
CCTAATAAAGTTTGTACTCCAGGAACACTTTGAGGAATTTCTTGTTCAAGAAGAGGTCCTAGTCGATGAC
ATATTTGCAGCAAGTGATCAGGTGCTAAGTGTCTGTAATACTTCACCAGATTCTGGTAGGTCCTGGGATG
CTCCTTCCCGGTCCAGTCGGTGCGCCGGGGCAGCAGCTCCTTCTCGGCCACCTCGCGGATCAGCACCTGA
GCCGCCTGCTGACAGGGTCCATCTTCCAGGAACCGGGC
